>Addgene plasmid #45940 | pTDpelB-NTwinStrep | depositor full sequence | sequence record 64653 | pTDpelB-NTwinStrep sequence 5551 bps
CTTGGACTCCTGTTGATAGATCCAGTAATGACCTCAGAACTCCATCTGGATTTGTTCAGAACGCTCGGTT
GCCGCCGGGCGTTTTTTATTGGTGAGAATCCAGGGGTCCCCAATAATTACGATTTACGTATTTAAATGAA
CCTTGACCGAACGCAGCGGTGGTAACGGCGCAGTGGCGGTTTTCATGGCTTGTTATGACTGTTTTTTTGG
GGTACAGTCTATGCCTCGGGCATCCAAGCAGCAAGCGCGTTACGCCGTGGGTCGATGTTTGATGTTATGG
AGCAGCAACGATGTTACGCAGCAGGGCAGTCGCCCTAAAACAAAGTTAAACATCATGAGGGAAGCGGTGA
TCGCCGAAGTATCGACTCAACTATCAGAGGTAGTTGGCGTCATCGAGCGCCATCTCGAACCGACGTTGCT
GGCCGTACATTTGTACGGCTCCGCAGTGGATGGCGGCCTGAAGCCACACAGTGATATTGATTTGCTGGTT
ACGGTGACCGTAAGGCTTGATGAAACAACGCGGCGAGCTTTGATCAACGACCTTTTGGAAACTTCGGCTT
CCCCTGGAGAGAGCGAGATTCTCCGCGCTGTAGAAGTCACCATTGTTGTGCACGACGACATCATTCCGTG
GCGTTATCCAGCTAAGCGCGAACTGCAATTTGGAGAATGGCAGCGCAATGACATTCTTGCAGGTATCTTC
GAGCCAGCCACGATCGACATTGATCTGGCTATCTTGCTGACAAAAGCAAGAGAACATAGCGTTGCCTTGG
TAGGTCCAGCGGCGGAGGAACTCTTTGATCCGGTTCCTGAACAGGATCTATTTGAGGCGCTAAATGAAAC
CTTAACGCTATGGAACTCGCCGCCCGACTGGGCTGGCGATGAGCGAAATGTAGTGCTTACGTTGTCCCGC
ATTTGGTACAGCGCAGTAACCGGCAAAATCGCGCCGAAGGATGTCGCTGCCGACTGGGCAATGGAGCGCC
TGCCGGCCCAGTATCAGCCCGTCATACTTGAAGCTAGACAGGCTTATCTTGGACAAGAAGAAGATCGCTT
GGCCTCGCGCGCAGATCAGTTGGAAGAATTTGTCCACTACGTGAAAGGCGAGATCACCAAGGTAGTCGGC
AAATAAGACAAGGGTCCTTTTCCGCTGCATAACCCTGCTTCGGGGTCATTATAGCGATTTTTTCGGTATA
TCCATCCTTTTTCGCACGATATACAGGATTTTGCCAAAGGGTTCGTGTAGACTTTCCTTGGTGTATCCAA
CGGCGTCAGCCGGGCAGGATAGGTGAAGTAGGCCCACCCGCGAGCGGGTGTTCCTTCTTCACTGTCCCTT
ATTCGCACCTGGCGGTGCTCAACGGGAATCCTGCTCTGCGAGGCTGGCCGTAGGCCGGCCGCGATGCAGG
TGGCTGCTGAACCCCCAGCCGGAACTGACCCCACAAGGCCCTAGCGTTTGCAATGCACCAGGTCATCATT
GACCCAGGCGTGTTCCACCAGGCCGCTGCCTCGCAACTCTTCGCAGGCTTCGCCGACCTGCTCGCGCCAC
TTCTTCACGCGGGTGGAATCCGATCCGCACATGAGGCGGAAGGTTTCCAGCTTGAGCGGGTACGGCTCCC
GGTGCGAGCTGAAATAGTCGAACATCCGTCGGGCCGTCGGCGACAGCTTGCGGTACTTCTCCCATATGAA
TTTCGTGTAGTGGTCGCCAGCAAACAGCACGACGATTTCCTCGTCGATCAGGACCTGGCAACGGGACGTT
TTCTTGCCACGGTCCAGGACGCGGAAGCGGTGCAGCAGCGACACCGATTCCAGGTGCCCAACGCGGTCGG
ACGTGAAGCCCATCGCCGTCGCCTGTAGGCGCGACAGGCATTCCTCGGCCTTCGTGTAATACCGGCCATT
GATCGACCAGCCCAGGTCCTGGCAAAGCTCGTAGAACGTGAAGGTGATCGGCTCGCCGATAGGGGTGCGC
TTCGCGTACTCCAACACCTGCTGCCACACCAGTTCGTCATCGTCGGCCCGCAGCTCGACGCCGGTGTAGG
TGATCTTCACGTCCTTGTTGACGTGGAAAATGACCTTGTTTTGCAGCGCCTCGCGCGGGATTTTCTTGTT
GCGCGTGGTGAACAGGGCAGAGCGGGCCGTGTCGTTTGGCATCGCTCGCATCGTGTCCGGCCACGGCGCA
ATATCGAACAAGGAAAGCTGCATTTCCTTGATCTGCTGCTTCGTGTGTTTCAGCAACGCGGCCTGCTTGG
CTTCGCTGACCTGTTTTGCCAGGTCCTCGCCGGCGGTTTTTCGCTTCTTGGTCGTCATAGTTCCTCGCGT
GTCGATGGTCATCGACTTCGCCAAACCTGCCGCCTCCTGTTCGAGACGACGCGAACGCTCCACGGCGGCC
GATGGCGCGGGCAGGGCAGGGGGAGCCAGTTGCACGCTGTCGCGCTCGATCTTGGCCGTAGCTTGCTGGA
CTATCGAGCCGACGGACTGGAAGGTTTCGCGGGGCGCACGCATGACGGTGCGGCTTGCGATGGTTTCGGC
ATCCTCGGCGGAAAACCCCGCGTCGATCAGTTCTTGCCTGTATGCCTTCCGGTCAAACGTCCGATTCATT
CACCCTCCTTGCGGGATTGCCCCGGAATTAATTCCCCGGATCGATCCGTCGATCTTGATCCCCTGCGCCA
TCAGATCCTTGGCGGCAAGAAAGCCATCCAGTTTACTTTGCAGGGCTTCCCAACCTTACCAGAGGGCGCC
CCAGCTGGCAATTCCGGTTCGCTTGCTGTCCATAAAACCGCCCAGTCTAGCTATCGCCATGTAAGCCCAC
TGCAAGCTACCTGCTTTCTCTTTGCGCTTGCGTTTTCCCTTGTCCAGATAGCCCAGTAGCTGACATTCAT
CCGGGGTCAGCACCGTTTCTGCGGACTGGCTTTCTACGTGGCTGCCATTTTTGGGGTGAGGCCGTTCGCG
GCCGAGGGGCGCAGCCCCTGGGGGGATGGGGTGCCGCGTTAGCGGGCCGGGAGGGTTCGAGAAGGGGGGG
CACCCCCCTTCGGCGTGCGCGGTCACGCGCACAGGGCGCAGCCCTGGTTAAAAACAAGGTTTATAAATAT
TGGTTTAAAAGCAGGTTAAAAGACAGGTTAGCGGTGGCCGAAAAACGGGCGGAAACCCTTGCAAATGCTG
GATTTTCTGCCTGTGGACAGCCCCTCAAATGTCAATAGGTGCGCCCCTCATCTGTCAGCACTCTGCCCCT
CAAGTGTCAAGGATCGCGCCCCTCATCTGTCAGTAGTCGCGCCCCTCAAGTGTCAATACCGCAGGGCACT
TATCCCCAGGCTTGTCCACATCATCTGTGGGAAACTCGCGTAAAATCAGGCGTTTTCGCCGATTTGCGAG
GCTGGCCAGCTCCACGTCGCCGGCCGAAATCGAGCCTGCCCCTCATCTGTCAACGCCGCGCCGGGTGAGT
CGGCCCCTCAAGTGTCAACGTCCGCCCCTCATCTGTCAGTGAGGGCCAAGTTTTCCGCGAGGTATCCACA
ACGCCGGCGGCCCTACATGGCTCTGCTGTAGTGAGTGGGTTGCGCTCCGGCAGCGGTCCTGATCCCCCGC
AGAAAAAAAGGATCTCAAGAAGATCCTTTGATCTTTTCTACGGCGCGCCCAGCTGTCTAGGGCGGCGGAT
TTGTCCTACTCAGGAGAGCGTTCACCGACAAACAACAGATAAAACGAAAGGCCCAGTCTTTCGACTGAGC
CTTTCGTTTTATTTGATGCCTTTAATTAATTGACACCATCGAATGGTGCAAAACCTTTCGCGGTATGGCA
TGATAGCGCCCGGAAGAGAGTCAATTCAGGGTGGTGAATGTGAAACCAGTAACGTTATACGATGTCGCAG
AGTATGCCGGTGTCTCTTATCAGACCGTTTCCCGCGTGGTGAACCAGGCCAGCCACGTTTCTGCGAAAAC
GCGGGAAAAAGTGGAAGCGGCGATGGCGGAGCTGAATTACATTCCCAACCGCGTGGCACAACAACTGGCG
GGCAAACAGTCGTTGCTGATTGGCGTTGCCACCTCCAGTCTGGCCCTGCACGCGCCGTCGCAAATTGTCG
CGGCGATTAAATCTCGCGCCGATCAACTGGGTGCCAGCGTGGTGGTGTCGATGGTAGAACGAAGCGGCGT
CGAAGCCTGTAAAGCGGCGGTGCACAATCTTCTCGCGCAACGCGTCAGTGGGCTGATCATTAACTATCCG
CTGGATGACCAGGATGCCATTGCTGTGGAAGCTGCCTGCACTAATGTTCCGGCGTTATTTCTTGATGTCT
CTGACCAGACACCCATCAACAGTATTATTTTCTCCCATGAAGACGGTACGCGACTGGGCGTGGAGCATCT
GGTCGCATTGGGTCACCAGCAAATCGCGCTGTTAGCGGGCCCATTAAGTTCTGTCTCGGCGCGTCTGCGT
CTGGCTGGCTGGCATAAATATCTCACTCGCAATCAAATTCAGCCGATAGCGGAACGGGAAGGCGACTGGA
GTGCCATGTCCGGTTTTCAACAAACCATGCAAATGCTGAATGAGGGCATCGTTCCCACTGCGATGCTGGT
TGCCAACGATCAGATGGCGCTGGGCGCAATGCGCGCCATTACCGAGTCCGGGCTGCGCGTTGGTGCGGAT
ATCTCGGTAGTGGGATACGACGATACCGAAGACAGCTCATGTTATATCCCGCCGTTAACCACCATCAAAC
AGGATTTTCGCCTGCTGGGGCAAACCAGCGTGGACCGCTTGCTGCAACTCTCTCAGGGCCAGGCGGTGAA
GGGCAATCAGCTGTTGCCCGTCTCACTGGTGAAAAGAAAAACCACCCTGGCGCCCAATACGCAAACCGCC
TCTCCCCGCGCGTTGGCCGATTCATTAATGCAGCTGGCACGACAGGTTTCCCGACTGGAAAGCGGGCAGT
GAGCGCAACGCAATTAATGTAAGTTAGCGCGAATTGATCTGGTTTGACAGCTTATCATCGACTGCACGGT
GCACCAATGCTTCTGGCGTCAGGCAGCCATCGGAAGCTGTGGTATGGCTGTGCAGGTCGTAAATCACTGC
ATAATTCGTGTCGCTCAAGGCGCACTCCCGTTCTGGATAATGTTTTTTGCGCCGACATCATAACGGTTCT
GGCAAATATTCTGAAATGAGCTGTTGACAATTAATCATCCGGCTCGTATAATGTGTGGAATTGTGAGCGG
ATAACAATTTCACACCCTAGGCCGCGGCCGCGCGAATTGGAAGGAGATATACAAATGAAGTACCTGCTGC
CGACCGCCGCCGCCGGCCTGCTGCTGCTGGCCGCCCAGCCGGCCATGGCCAGCGCTTGGAGCCACCCGCA
GTTCGAGAAAGGTGGAGGTTCCGGAGGTGGATCGGGAGGTTCGGCGTGGAGCCACCCGCAGTTCGAAAAA
GGCGCCGAGACCGCGGTCCCGAATTCGAGCTCGGTACCCGGGGATCCCTCGAGGTCGACCTGCAGGGGGA
CCATGGTCTCAGGCCTGAGAGGATCGCATCACCATCACCATCACTAAAAGCTTGCGGCCGCGTCGTGACT
GGGAAAACCCTGGCGACTAGT
Features (pLannotate 1.2.2; 20 found; start..end, strand, type, name):
      5..99      +  terminator     lambda t0 terminator: transcription terminator from phage lambda
    272..328     +  CDS            GmR (fragment): gentamycin acetyltransferase; aacC1; confers resistance to gentamycin
    335..1126    +  CDS            SmR: aminoglycoside adenylyltransferase (Murphy, 1985); aadA; confers resistance to spectinomycin and streptomycin
   1272..1380    +  oriT           oriT: incP origin of transfer
   1441..2589    -  CDS            trfA: trans-acting replication protein that binds to and activates oriV
   2641..2922    -  CDS            tnpA (fragment): TN5P_ECOLX - Also known as tnp. Experimental evidence at protein level: Swiss-Prot protein existence level 1. Mediates transposition of transposon Tn5 by a 'cut and paste' mechanism. First, the monomeric transposase binds the 19 bp inverted DNA repeats flanking the transposon. Then, dimerization of the DNA- bound transposase creates a synaptic DNA complex. After nicking of the first DNA strand, excision of the transposon proceeds through a series of intermediates. The transposase then mediates the insertion of the transposon at a new site by strand transfer. The activity of the wild- type tran
   2981..3512    -  rep_origin     oriV: incP origin of replication
   3568..3603    -  rep_origin     CloDF13 ori (fragment): Plasmids containing the CloDF13 (CDF) origin of replication can be propagated in E. coli cells that contain additional plasmids with compatible origins.
   3639..3725    -  terminator     rrnB T1 terminator: Escherichia coli rrnB; transcription terminator T1 from the E. coli rrnB gene
   3742..3819    +  promoter       lacIq promoter: lacI (mutant); In the lacIq allele, a single base change in the promoter boosts expression of the lacI gene about 10-fold.
   3820..4902    +  CDS            lacI: lac repressor; lacI; The lac repressor binds to the lac operator to inhibit transcription in E. coli. This inhibition can be relieved by adding lactose or isopropyl-β-D-thiogalactopyranoside (IPTG).
   4944..4961    +  promoter       tet promoter (fragment): E. coli promoter for tetracycline efflux protein gene
   4957..5058    -  CDS            yciV (fragment): RNAAM_ECOLI - Also known as trpH From Escherichia coli (strain K12).
   5134..5163    +  promoter       trc promoter: strong E. coli promoter; hybrid between the trp and lac UV5 promoters
   5171..5187    +  protein_bind   lac operator: The lac repressor binds to the lac operator to inhibit transcription in E. coli. This inhibition can be relieved by adding lactose or isopropyl-β-D-thiogalactopyranoside (IPTG). lac repressor encoded by lacI
   5235..5303    +  CDS            pel1 (fragment): PLY1_PECAS - Also known as pelA. Experimental evidence at protein level: Swiss-Prot protein existence level 1. Involved in maceration and soft-rotting of plant tissue. From Pectobacterium atrosepticum (strain SCRI 1043 / ATCC BAA-672) (Erwinia carotovora subsp. atroseptica).
   5301..5386    +  CDS            Twin-Strep-tag (fragment): two Strep-Tag®II moieties connected by a linker for enhanced binding to Strep-Tactin®, an engineered form of streptavidin (Schmidt et al., 2013)
   5411..5437    +  misc_feature   MCS (fragment): pUC18/19 multiple cloning site
   5487..5504    +  CDS            7xHis (fragment): 6xHis affinity tag
   5521..5545    +  CDS            lacZα (fragment): LacZα fragment of β-galactosidase; lacZ fragment
