[The description below was written by a language model from this plasmid's Addgene catalogue record and pLannotate feature annotations shown in this document.]
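Description:
pTDpelB-NTwinStrep is an empty bacterial expression backbone of 5,551 bp derived from the SEVA vector pSEVA424. It was made by inserting a synthetic fragment carrying a ribosome binding site, a PelB leader, a Twin-Strep-tag and a customized multiple cloning site into the original polylinker. It replicates at low copy from the broad-host-range RK2 (incP) system, with oriV and the trans-acting initiator gene trfA both annotated. An incP oriT is also present, which in principle permits conjugative mobilization. Selection relies on the aadA aminoglycoside adenylyltransferase, which confers streptomycin and spectinomycin resistance. Lambda t0 and rrnB T1 terminators insulate the modules. Several short annotated fragments (GmR, Tn5 transposase, CloDF13 ori, tet promoter, yciV, lacZα) appear to be partial sequence matches or backbone remnants rather than functional parts.

Expression is driven by the trc promoter with a downstream lac operator. A plasmid-borne lacI under the lacIq promoter represses it, so transcription is induced with IPTG or lactose. Downstream lie the PelB signal sequence (annotated as a pectate lyase fragment), the Twin-Strep-tag, the cloning sites and a His-tag coding sequence. A gene cloned in frame therefore yields a protein directed to the periplasm by the PelB leader and carrying an N-terminal Twin-Strep-tag. Reading through to the downstream tag adds a C-terminal 6xHis for dual tagging.

According to the depositor, the plasmid was tested in Escherichia coli K12 and Pseudomonas putida KT2440. It is suited to protein production, affinity purification, copurification of protein complexes by Strep protein interaction experiments, and localization studies. The RK2 origin also allows expression yields to be compared across diverse Gram-negative hosts.
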