Addgene plasmid #45940: pTDpelB-NTwinStrep
Purpose: (Empty Backbone) use to create N-terminal PelB-Twin-Strep-tag fusion proteins or dual tagged fusion with N-terminal PelB-Twin-Strep-tag and C-terminal 6x His-tag for periplasmic translocation via PelB signal sequence
Depositing lab: Thorben Dammeyer. Depositing organization: Technische Universitaet Braunschweig. Publication: Broad host range vectors for expression of proteins with (Twin-) Strep-tag, His-tag and engineered, export optimized yellow fluorescent protein. Dammeyer T, Timmis KN, Tinnefeld P. Microb Cell Fact. 2013 May 20;12(1):49. 10.1186/1475-2859-12-49 PubMed 23687945.
Backbone
  Vector backbone: pSEVA424
  Backbone manufacturer: SEVA (de Lorenzo Lab)
  Modifications to backbone: Insertion of a synthetic MfeI/HindIII fragment providing a new, customized MCS with RBS, PelB leader sequence and N-terminal Twin-Strep-tag in the EcoRI/HindIII sites of pSEVA424
  Vector type: Bacterial Expression
  Promoter: Trc (lactose/IPTG inducible)
  Tag / fusion protein: PelB (N terminal on backbone); Twin-Strep (N terminal on backbone); 6xHis (C terminal on backbone)
Growth in bacteria
  Bacterial resistance: Streptomycin, 50 μg/mL
  Growth temperature: 37°C
  Growth strain: DH5alpha
  Growth instructions: For growth in P.putida KT2440 (30C); on plates use spectinomycin in addition.
  Copy number: Low Copy
Gene/Insert
  Cloning method: Restriction Enzyme
  Sequencing primers: 5′ 5′-TGTGTGGAATTGTGAGCGG-3′; 3′ 5′-ACTTTGTTTTAGGGCGACTG-3′
Terms and licenses: Academic/Nonprofit Terms; Industry Terms: Not Available to Industry
Depositor comments: This plasmid was tested in the Gram-negative soil bacterium Pseudomonas putida KT2440 and Escherichia coli K12 and is especially suited for protein production, affinity purification, protein complex copurification with SPINE (Strep Protein Interaction Experiments) or (co-)localization studies. Due to the broad host range of the RK2 origin of replication, the plasmid facilitates experimental verification of hypothetical proteins and protein production yield assessment in different expression hosts possibly including new isolates. The Supplementary Table S1 in the following publication lists approximately 30 strains in which the RK2 origin of replication should be functional. Silva-Rocha et al., The Standard European Vector Architecture (SEVA): a coherent platform for the analysis and deployment of complex prokaryotic phenotypes. Nucleic Acids Research 2013, 41:D666-675. http://nar.oxfordjournals.org/content/41/D1/D666.long
How to cite: pTDpelB-NTwinStrep was a gift from Thorben Dammeyer (Addgene plasmid # 45940 ; http://n2t.net/addgene:45940 ; RRID:Addgene_45940)
