>Addgene plasmid #45940 | pTDpelB-NTwinStrep | depositor partial sequence | sequence record 69245 | customized MCS (MCSIV)
CGTAGCCAATTGGAAGGAGATATACAAATGAAGTACCTGCTGCCGACCGCCGCCGCCGGCCTGCTGCTGC
TGGCCGCCCAGCCGGCCATGGCCAGCGCTTGGAGCCACCCGCAGTTCGAGAAAGGTGGAGGTTCCGGAGG
TGGATCGGGAGGTTCGGCGTGGAGCCACCCGCAGTTCGAAAAAGGCGCCGAGACCGCGGTCCCGAATTCG
AGCTCGGTACCCGGGGATCCCTCGAGGTCGACCTGCAGGGGGACCATGGTCTCAGGCCTGAGAGGATCGC
ATCACCATCACCATCACTAAAAGCTTGTC
