>Addgene plasmid #45940 | pTDpelB-NTwinStrep | addgene partial sequence | sequence record 70898 | lacI-F 5'-GCTTGCTGCAACTCTCTCAG-3'
AAAGAAAAACCACCCTGGCGCCCAATACGCAAACCGCCTCTCCCCGCGCGTTGGCCGATTCATTAATGCA
GCTGGCACGACAGGTTTCCCGACTGGAAAGCGGGCAGTGAGCGCAACGCAATTAATGTAAGTTAGCGCGA
ATTGATCTGGTTTGACAGCTTATCATCGACTGCACGGTGCACCAATGCTTCTGGCGTCAGGCAGCCATCG
GAAGCTGTGGTATGGCTGTGCAGGTCGTAAATCACTGCATAATTCGTGTCGCTCAAGGCGCACTCCCGTT
CTGGATAATGTTTTTTGCGCCGACATCATAACGGTTCTGGCAAATATTCTGAAATGAGCTGTTGACAATT
AATCATCCGGCTCGTATAATGTGTGGAATTGTGAGCGGATAACAATTTCACACCCTAGGCCGCGGCCGCG
CGAATTGGAAGGAGATATACAAATGAAGTACCTGCTGCCGACCGCCGCCGCCGGCCTGCTGCTGCTGGCC
GCCCAGCCGGCCATGGCCAGCGCTTGGAGCCACCCGCAGTTCGAGAAAGGTGGAGGTTCCGGAGGTGGAT
CGGGAGGTTCGGCGTGGAGCCACCCGCAGTTCGAAAAAGGCGCCGAGACCGCGGTCCCGAATTCGAGCTC
GGTACCCGGGGATCCCTCGAGGTCGACCTGCAGGGGGACCATGGTCTCAGGCCTGAGAGGATCGCATCAC
CATCACCATCACTAAAAGCTTGCGGCCGCGTCGTGACTGGGAAAACCCTGGCGACTAGTCTTGGACTCCT
GTTGATAGATCCAGTAATGACCTCAGAACTCCATCTGGATTTGTTCAGAACGCTCGGTTGCCGCCGGGCG
TTTTTTATTGGTGAGAATCCAGGGGTCCCCAATAATTACGATTTACGTATTTAAATGAACCTTGACCGAA
CGCAGCGGTGGTAACGGCGCAGTGGCGG
